>Addgene plasmid #230445 | AiP13016 - pAAV-AiE0452m_3xC3-minBG-SYFP2-WPRE3-BGHpA (Alias: CN3016) | addgene full sequence | sequence record 474047 | Addgene NGS Result
CCTGCAGGCAGCTGCGCGCTCGCTCGCTCACTGAGGCCGCCCGGGCGTCGGGCGACCTTTGGTCGCCCGG
CCTCAGTGAGCGAGCGAGCGCGCAGAGAGGGAGTGGCCAACTCCATCACTAGGGGTTCCTGCGGCCGCAC
GCGTTCTTTGTCTCTGTCTGTCTCTCTCTGTGTGTATGTGTATGCGTGTATATGCACGCATGTGCTGTGC
ACTTGTGTGTATACATTTTTTTGCACGTGAGAAGTGTACCTACGAGGCTGTGCCTGGGTGTGGAAGCCCA
GGGTTGGTGGGGAAGACCATACTCCAAGGCTCTCCAACCTTATTCAGTGAGGCAGGCAGTCACATCTGTC
TGACATTTCTGATCATTACACGTGTGCAGTGTCTTTGTCTCTGTCTGTCTCTCTCTGTGTGTATGTGTAT
GCGTGTATATGCACGCATGTGCTGTGCACTTGTGTGTATACATTTTTTTGCACGTGAGAAGTGTACCTAC
GAGGCTGTGCCTGGGTGTGGAAGCCCAGGGTTGGTGGGGAAGACCATACTCCAAGGCTCTCCAACCTTAT
TCAGTGAGGCAGGCAGTCACATCTGTCTGACATTTCTGATCATTACACGTGTGCAGTGTCTTTGTCTCTG
TCTGTCTCTCTCTGTGTGTATGTGTATGCGTGTATATGCACGCATGTGCTGTGCACTTGTGTGTATACAT
TTTTTTGCACGTGAGAAGTGTACCTACGAGGCTGTGCCTGGGTGTGGAAGCCCAGGGTTGGTGGGGAAGA
CCATACTCCAAGGCTCTCCAACCTTATTCAGTGAGGCAGGCAGTCACATCTGTCTGACATTTCTGATCAT
TACACGTGTGCAGTGGAGCTCGGGCTGGGCATAAAAGTCAGGGCAGAGCCATCTATTGCTTACATTTGCT
TCTGGGATCCAGATCTTTCGAAGCTAGCGCTACCGGTCGCCACCATGGTGAGCAAGGGCGAGGAGCTGTT
CACCGGGGTGGTGCCCATCCTGGTCGAGCTGGACGGCGACGTAAACGGCCACAAGTTCAGCGTGTCCGGC
GAGGGCGAGGGCGATGCCACCTACGGCAAGCTGACCCTGAAGCTGATCTGCACCACCGGCAAGCTGCCCG
TGCCCTGGCCCACCCTCGTGACCACCCTGGGCTACGGCGTGCAGTGCTTCGCCCGCTACCCCGACCACAT
GAAGCAGCACGACTTCTTCAAGTCCGCCATGCCCGAAGGCTACGTCCAGGAGCGCACCATCTTCTTCAAG
GACGACGGCAACTACAAGACCCGCGCCGAGGTGAAGTTCGAGGGCGACACCCTGGTGAACCGCATCGAGC
TGAAGGGCATCGACTTCAAGGAGGACGGCAACATCCTGGGGCACAAGCTGGAGTACAACTACAACAGCCA
CAACGTCTATATCACCGCCGACAAGCAGAAGAACGGCATCAAGGCCAACTTCAAGATCCGCCACAACATC
GAGGACGGCGGCGTGCAGCTCGCCGACCACTACCAGCAGAACACCCCCATCGGCGACGGCCCCGTGCTGC
TGCCCGACAACCACTACCTGAGCTACCAGTCCAAGCTGAGCAAAGACCCCAACGAGAAGCGCGATCACAT
GGTCCTGCTGGAGTTCGTGACCGCCGCCGGGATCACTCTCGGCATGGACGAGCTGTACAAGTAAGTCGAC
GGCGCGCCGCGGCCGCGAATTCGATATCATAATCAACCTCTGGATTACAAAATTTGTGAAAGATTGACTG
GTATTCTTAACTATGTTGCTCCTTTTACGCTATGTGGATACGCTGCTTTAATGCCTTTGTATCATGCTAT
TGCTTCCCGTATGGCTTTCATTTTCTCCTCCTTGTATAAATCCTGGTTAGTTCTTGCCACGGCGGAACTC
ATCGCCGCCTGCCTTGCCCGCTGCTGGACAGGGGCTCGGCTGTTGGGCACTGACAATTCCGTGGCTCGAG
AGATCTTCGACTGTGCCTTCTAGTTGCCAGCCATCTGTTGTTTGCCCCTCCCCCGTGCCTTCCTTGACCC
TGGAAGGTGCCACTCCCACTGTCCTTTCCTAATAAAATGAGGAAATTGCATCGCATTGTCTGAGTAGGTG
TCATTCTATTCTGGGGGGTGGGGTGGGGCAGGACAGCAAGGGGGAGGATTGGGAAGACAATAGCAGGCAT
GAGATCTCACGTGCGGACCGAGCGGCCGCAGGAACCCCTAGTGATGGAGTTGGCCACTCCCTCTCTGCGC
GCTCGCTCGCTCACTGAGGCCGGGCGACCAAAGGTCGCCCGACGCCCGGGCTTTGCCCGGGCGGCCTCAG
TGAGCGAGCGAGCGCGCAGCTGCCTGCAGGGGCGCCTGATGCGGTATTTTCTCCTTACGCATCTGTGCGG
TATTTCACACCGCATA
[95 nt withheld, positions 2397-2491]
T
[46 nt withheld, positions 2493-2538]
C
[141 nt withheld, positions 2540-2680]
CCTTTGACGTTGGAGTCCACGTTCTTT
[37 nt withheld, positions 2708-2744]
ACTCTATCTCGGGCTATTCTTTTGATTTATAAGGGATTTTGCCGATTTCGGTCTATTGGTTAAAAAATGA
GCTGATTTAACAAAAATTTAACGCGAATTTTAACAAAATATTAACGTTTACAATTTTATGGTGCACTCTC
AGTACAATCTGCTCTGATGCCGCATAGTTAAGCCAGCCCCGACACCCGCCAACACCCGCTGACGCGCCCT
GACGGGCTTGTCTGCTCCCGGCATCCGCTTACAGACAAGCTGTGACCGTCTCCGGGAGCTGCATGTGTCA
GAGGTTTTCACCGTCATCACCGAAACGCGCGAGACGAAAGGGCCTCGTGATACGCCTATTTTTATAGGTT
AATGTCATGATAATAATGGTTTCTTAGACGTCAGGTGGCACTTTTCGGGGAAATGTGCGCGGAACCCCTA
TTTGTTTATTTTTCTAAATACATTCAAATATGTATCCGCTCATGAGACAATAACCCTGATAAATGCTTCA
ATAATATTGAAAAAGGAAGAGTATGAGTATTCAACATTTCCGTGTCGCCCTTATTCCCTTTTTTGCGGCA
TTTTGCCTTCCTGTTTTTGCTCACCCAGAAACGCTGGTGAAAGTAAAAGATGCTGAAGATCAGTTGGGTG
CACGAGTGGGTTACATCGAACTGGATCTCAACAGCGGTAAGATCCTTGAGAGTTTTCGCCCCGAAGAACG
TTTTCCAATGATGAGCACTTTTAAAGTTCTGCTATGTGGCGCGGTATTATCCCGTATTGACGCCGGGCAA
GAGCAACTCGGTCGCCGCATACACTATTCTCAGAATGACTTGGTTGAGTACTCACCAGTCACAGAAAAGC
ATCTTACGGATGGCATGACAGTAAGAGAATTATGCAGTGCTGCCATAACCATGAGTGATAACACTGCGGC
CAACTTACTTCTGACAACGATCGGAGGACCGAAGGAGCTAACCGCTTTTTTGCACAACATGGGGGATCAT
GTAACTCGCCTTGATCGTTGGGAACCGGAGCTGAATGAAGCCATACCAAACGACGAGCGTGACACCACGA
TGCCTGTAGCAATGGCAACAACGTTGCGCAAACTATTAACTGGCGAACTACTTACTCTAGCTTCCCGGCA
ACAATTAATAGACTGGATGGAGGCGGATAAAGTTGCAGGACCACTTCTGCGCTCGGCCCTTCCGGCTGGC
TGGTTTATTGCTGATAAATCTGGAGCCGGTGAGCGTGGGTCTCGCGGTATCATTGCAGCACTGGGGCCAG
ATGGTAAGCCCTCCCGTATCGTAGTTATCTACACGACGGGGAGTCAGGCAACTATGGATGAACGAAATAG
ACAGATCGCTGAGATAGGTGCCTCACTGATTAAGCATTGGTAACTGTCAGACCAAGTTTACTCATATATA
CTTTAGATTGATTTAAAACTTCATTTTTAATTTAAAAGGATCTAGGTGAAGATCCTTTTTGATAATCTCA
TGACCAAAATCCCTTAACGTGAGTTTTCGTTCCACTGAGCGTCAGACCCCGTAGAAAAGATCAAAGGATC
TTCTTGAGATCCTTTTTTTCTGCGCGTAATCTGCTGCTTGCAAACAAAAAAACCACCGCTACCAGCGGTG
GTTTGTTTGCCGGATCAAGAGCTACCAACTCTTTTTCCGAAGGTAACTGGCTTCAGCAGAGCGCAGATAC
CAAATACTGTTCTTCTAGTGTAGCCGTAGTTAGGCCACCACTTCAAGAACTCTGTAGCACCGCCTACATA
CCTCGCTCTGCTAATCCTGTTACCAGTGGCTGCTGCCAGTGGCGATAAGTCGTGTCTTACCGGGTTGGAC
TCAAGACGATAGTTACCGGATAAGGCGCAGCGGTCGGGCTGAACGGGGGGTTCGTGCACACAGCCCAGCT
TGGAGCGAACGACCTACACCGAACTGAGATACCTACAGCGTGAGCTATGAGAAAGCGCCACGCTTCCCGA
AGGGAGAAAGGCGGACAGGTATCCGGTAAGCGGCAGGGTCGGAACAGGAGAGCGCACGAGGGAGCTTCCA
GGGGGAAACGCCTGGTATCTTTATAGTCCTGTCGGGTTTCGCCACCTCTGACTTGAGCGTCGATTTTTGT
GATGCTCGTCAGGGGGGCGGAGCCTATGGAAAAACGCCAGCAACGCGGCCTTTTTACGGTTCCTGGCCTT
TTGCTGGCCTTTTGCTCACATGT
Features (pLannotate 1.2.2; 14 found; start..end, strand, type, name):
     12..39      +  repeat_region  AAV2 ITR (fragment): inverted terminal repeat of adeno-associated virus serotype 2 inverted
     68..95      +  repeat_region  AAV2 ITR (fragment): inverted terminal repeat of adeno-associated virus serotype 2 inverted
    955..1671    +  CDS            SYFP2: SYFP2 is a basic (constitutively fluorescent) yellow fluorescent protein published in 2006, derived from Aequorea victoria. It is reported to be a very rapidly-maturing monomer with moderate acid sensitivity.
   1711..1868    +  misc_feature   WPRE (fragment): woodchuck hepatitis virus posttranscriptional regulatory element
   1874..1954    +  misc_feature   WPRE (fragment): woodchuck hepatitis virus posttranscriptional regulatory element
   1971..2082    +  polyA_signal   bGH poly(A) signal: bovine growth hormone polyadenylation signal
   2200..2340    +  repeat_region  AAV2 ITR: inverted terminal repeat of adeno-associated virus serotype 2 inverted
   2345..2396    -  misc_feature   bom (fragment): basis of mobility region from pBR322
   2415..2870    +  rep_origin     f1 ori (sequence partly withheld): f1 bacteriophage origin of replication; arrow indicates direction of (+) strand synthesis
   2871..2920    -  misc_feature   bom (fragment): basis of mobility region from pBR322
   3022..3057    -  CDS            rop (fragment): Rop protein, which maintains plasmids at low copy number; rop
   3152..3256    +  promoter       AmpR promoter: bla
   3257..4117    +  CDS            AmpR: β-lactamase; bla; confers resistance to ampicillin, carbenicillin, and related antibiotics
   4288..4876    +  rep_origin     ori: high-copy-number ColE1/pMB1/pBR322/pUC origin of replication
