[The description below was written by a language model from this plasmid's Addgene catalogue record and pLannotate feature annotations shown in this document.]
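Description:
AiP13016 - pAAV-AiE0452m_3xC3-minBG-SYFP2-WPRE3-BGHpA (alias CN3016) is an AAV transfer plasmid built on a pAAV2 backbone, about 4.9 kb in the sequenced record, intended for packaging an enhancer-driven fluorescent reporter into recombinant AAV for delivery to brain tissue. It is propagated in E. coli as a high-copy plasmid through a ColE1/pUC-type origin and selected with ampicillin via the bla gene under its own promoter. The backbone also carries an f1 phage origin and small remnants of the pBR322 bom and rop regions. The recorded host is a recombination-tolerant strain, which suits plasmids with repeat-rich ITRs.

The payload lies between AAV2 inverted terminal repeats, which supply the signals for replication and encapsidation of the vector genome. The right ITR is annotated in full, whereas the left one is detected only as two short fragments. Upstream of the reporter, the region between the left ITR and the coding sequence is not annotated in the feature table. By the construct name and catalogue fields it holds the AiE0452m_3xC3 enhancer, apparently a concatenated three-copy core of the parent enhancer, followed by the minimal beta-globin promoter (minBG). The minimal promoter has little activity alone, so expression depends on the enhancer, which is designed to restrict transgene expression to specific brain cell populations; the record does not state which ones. The expressed gene is SYFP2, a rapidly maturing monomeric yellow fluorescent protein. It is followed by WPRE3, a shortened woodchuck post-transcriptional element (annotated as two WPRE fragments) that boosts transcript stability and expression, and the bovine growth hormone polyadenylation signal. The construct belongs to a collection of enhancer AAVs for genetic access to cortical cell types, in which SYFP2 fluorescence reports the enhancer's labelling pattern.
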