Addgene plasmid #230445: AiP13016 - pAAV-AiE0452m_3xC3-minBG-SYFP2-WPRE3-BGHpA (Alias: CN3016)
Purpose: AiE0452m_3xC3 is an enhancer sequence, designed to drive AAV-mediated transgene expression in specific populations of brain cells
Depositing lab: Allen Institute for Brain Science & Jonathan Ting. Depositing organization: Allen Institute. Publication: A suite of enhancer AAVs and transgenic mouse lines for genetic access to cortical cell types. Ben-Simon Y, Hooper M, Narayan S, Daigle TL, Dwivedi D, Way SW, Oster A, Stafford DA, Mich JK, Taormina MJ, Martinez RA, Opitz-Araya X, Roth JR, Alexander JR, Allen S, Amster A, Arbuckle J, Ayala A, Baker PM, Bakken TE, Barcelli T, Barta S, Bendrick J, Bertagnolli D, Bielstein C, Bishwakarma P, Bowlus J, Boyer G, Brouner K, Casian B, Casper T, Chakka AB, Chakrabarty R, Chance RK, Chavan S, Clark M, Colbert K, Collman F, Daniel S, Departee M, DiValentin P, Donadio N, Dotson N, Egdorf T, Fliss T, Gabitto M, Garcia J, Gary A, Gasperini M, Gloe J, Goldy J, Gore BB, Graybuck L, Greisman N, Haeseleer F, Halterman C, Haradon Z, Hastings SD, Helback O, Ho W, Hockemeyer D, Huang C, Huff S, Hunker A, Johansen N, Jones D, Juneau Z, Kalmbach B, Kannan M, Khem S, Kussick E, Kutsal R, Larsen R, Lee C, Lee AY, Leibly M, Lenz GH, Li S, Liang E, Lusk N, Madigan Z, Malloy J, Malone J, McCue R, Melchor J, Mollenkopf T, Moosman S, Morin E, Newman D, Ng L, Ngo K, Omstead V, Otto S, Oyama A, Pena N, Pham T, Phillips E, Pom CA, Potekhina L, Ransford S, Ray PL, Rette D, Reynoldson C, Rimorin C, Rocha D, Ruiz A, Sanchez REA, Sawyer L, Sedeno-Cortes A, Sevigny JP, Shapovalova N, Shepard N, Shulga L, Sigler AR, Siverts L, Soliman S, Somasundaram S, Staats B, Stewart K, Szelenyi E, Tieu M, Trader C, Tran A, van Velthoven CTJ, Walker M, Wang Y, Weed N, Wirthlin M, Wood T, Wynalda B, Yao Z, Zhou T, Ariza J, Dee N, Reding M, Ronellenfitch K, Mufti S, Sunkin SM, Smith KA, Esposito L, Waters J, Thyagarajan B, Yao S, Lein ES, Zeng H, Levi BP, Ngai J, Ting JT, Tasic B. Cell. 2025 May 16:S0092-8674(25)00513-6. doi: 10.1016/j.cell.2025.05.002. PubMed 40403729.
Backbone
  Vector backbone: pAAV2
  Vector type: AAV
Growth in bacteria
  Bacterial resistance: Ampicillin, 100 μg/mL
  Growth temperature: 37°C
  Growth strain: NEB Stable
  Copy number: High Copy
Gene/Insert
  Gene/Insert name: SYFP2
  Species: Synthetic
  Promoter: minBG
  Cloning method: Gibson Cloning
Terms and licenses: Academic/Nonprofit Terms; Industry Terms: Not Available to Industry
How to cite: AiP13016 - pAAV-AiE0452m_3xC3-minBG-SYFP2-WPRE3-BGHpA (Alias: CN3016) was a gift from Allen Institute for Brain Science & Jonathan Ting (Addgene plasmid # 230445 ; http://n2t.net/addgene:230445 ; RRID:Addgene_230445)
